>Addgene plasmid #116860 | NES-PAmCherry-cPHx2 | depositor full sequence | sequence record 219812 | NES-PAmCherry-cPHx2 sequence 5706 bps
TAGTTATTAATAGTAATCAATTACGGGGTCATTAGTTCATAGCCCATATATGGAGTTCCGCGTTACATAA
CTTACGGTAAATGGCCCGCCTGGCTGACCGCCCAACGACCCCCGCCCATTGACGTCAATAATGACGTATG
TTCCCATAGTAACGCCAATAGGGACTTTCCATTGACGTCAATGGGTGGAGTATTTACGGTAAACTGCCCA
CTTGGCAGTACATCAAGTGTATCATATGCCAAGTACGCCCCCTATTGACGTCAATGACGGTAAATGGCCC
GCCTGGCATTATGCCCAGTACATGACCTTATGGGACTTTCCTACTTGGCAGTACATCTACGTATTAGTCA
TCGCTATTACCATGGTGATGCGGTTTTGGCAGTACATCAATGGGCGTGGATAGCGGTTTGACTCACGGGG
ATTTCCAAGTCTCCACCCCATTGACGTCAATGGGAGTTTGTTTTGGCACCAAAATCAACGGGACTTTCCA
AAATGTCGTAACAACTCCGCCCCATTGACGCAAATGGGCGGTAGGCGTGTACGGTGGGAGGTCTATATAA
GCAGAGCTGGTTTAGTGAACCGTCAGATCCGCTAGCGGTCGCCACCATGGTGAGCAAGGGCGAGGAGGAT
AACATGGCCATCATTAAGGAGTTCATGCGCTTCAAGGTGCACATGGAGGGGTCCGTGAACGGCCACGTGT
TCGAGATCGAGGGCGAGGGCGAGGGCCGCCCCTACGAGGGCACCCAGACCGCCAAGCTGAAGGTGACCAA
GGGCGGCCCCCTGCCCTTCACCTGGGACATCCTGAGCCCTCAGTTCATGTACGGCTCCAATGCCTACGTG
AAGCACCCCGCCGACATCCCCGACTACTTTAAGCTGTCCTTCCCCGAGGGCTTCAAGTGGGAGCGCGTGA
TGAAATTCGAGGACGGCGGCGTGGTGACCGTGACCCAGGACTCCTCCCTGCAGGACGGCGAGTTCATCTA
CAAGGTGAAGCTGCGCGGCACCAACTTCCCCTCCGACGGCCCCGTGATGCAGAAGAAGACCATGGGCTGG
GAGGCCCTCTCCGAGCGGATGTACCCCGAGGACGGCGCCCTGAAGGGCGAGGTCAAGCCCAGAGTGAAGC
TGAAGGACGGCGGCCACTACGACGCTGAGGTCAAGACCACCTACAAGGCCAAGAAGCCCGTGCAGCTGCC
CGGCGCCTACAACGTCAACCGCAAGCTGGACATCACCAGCCACAACGAGGACTACACCATCGTGGAGCAG
TACGAGAGAGCCGAGGGCCGCCACTCCACCGGCGGCATGGACGAGCTGTACAAGTCCGGACTCAGATCTC
GAGCTCAAGCTTCGAATTCTAGAAATAATCTGAAACGGTCACAAAGCCATCTTCCTTACTTTACTCCTAA
ACCACCTCAAGATAGTGCGGTTATCAAAGCTGGATATTGTGTAAAACAAGGAGCAGTGATGAAAAACTGG
AAGAGAAGATATTTTCAATTGGATGAAAACACAATAGGCTACTTCAAATCTGAACTGGAAAAGGAACCTC
TTCGTGTAATACCACTTAAAGAGGTTCATAAAGTCCAGGAATGTAAGCAAAGCGACATAATGATGAGGGA
CAACCTCTTTGAAATTGTAACAACGTCTCGAACTTTCTATGTGCAGGCTGATAGCCCTGAAGAGATGCAC
AGTTGGATTAAAGCAGTCTCTGGCGCCATTGTAGCACAGCGGGGTCCCGGCAGATCTGCGTCTTCTGAGC
ATCCCCCCGGTCCTTCAGAATCCAAACACGCTTTCCGTCCTACCAACGCAGCCACCGCCACCTCACATTC
CACAGCCTCTCGCGGAGGCTCAGGGGGTTCCGGCGGAAGAAATAATCTGAAACGGTCACAAAGCCATCTT
CCTTACTTTACTCCTAAACCACCTCAAGATAGTGCGGTTATCAAAGCTGGATATTGTGTAAAACAAGGAG
CAGTGATGAAAAACTGGAAGAGAAGATATTTTCAATTGGATGAAAACACAATAGGCTACTTCAAATCTGA
ACTGGAAAAGGAACCTCTTCGTGTAATACCACTTAAAGAGGTTCATAAAGTCCAGGAATGTAAGCAAAGC
GACATAATGATGAGGGACAACCTCTTTGAAATTGTAACAACGTCTCGAACTTTCTATGTGCAGGCTGATA
GCCCTGAAGAGATGCACAGTTGGATTAAAGCAGTCTCTGGCGCCATTGTAGCACAGCGGGGTCCCGGCAG
ATCTGCGTCTTCTGAGCATCCCCCCGGTCCTTCAGAATCCAAACACGCTTTCCGTCCTACCAACGCAGCC
ACCGCCACCTCACATTCCACAGCCTCTCGCTGAGTCGACGGTACCGCGGGCCCGGGATCCACCGGATCTA
GATAACTGATCATAATCAGCCATACCACATTTGTAGAGGTTTTACTTGCTTTAAAAAACCTCCCACACCT
CCCCCTGAACCTGAAACATAAAATGAATGCAATTGTTGTTGTTAACTTGTTTATTGCAGCTTATAATGGT
TACAAATAAAGCAATAGCATCACAAATTTCACAAATAAAGCATTTTTTTCACTGCATTCTAGTTGTGGTT
TGTCCAAACTCATCAATGTATCTTAACGCGTAAATTGTAAGCGTTAATATTTTGTTAAAATTCGCGTTAA
ATTTTTGTTAAATCAGCTCATTTTTTAACCAATAGGCCGAAATCGGCAAAATCCCTTATAAATCAAAAGA
ATAGACCGAGATAGGGT
[37 nt withheld, positions 2748-2784]
AAAGAACGTGGACTCCAACGTCAAAGG
[49 nt withheld, positions 2812-2860]
T
[91 nt withheld, positions 2862-2952]
G
[124 nt withheld, positions 2954-3077]
CAGGTGGCACTTTTCGGGGAAATGTGCGCGGAACCCCTATTTGTTTATTTTTCTAAATACATTCAAATAT
GTATCCGCTCATGAGACAATAACCCTGATAAATGCTTCAATAATATTGAAAAAGGAAGAGTCCTGAGGCG
GAAAGAACCAGCTGTGGAATGTGTGTCAGTTAGGGTGTGGAAAGTCCCCAGGCTCCCCAGCAGGCAGAAG
TATGCAAAGCATGCATCTCAATTAGTCAGCAACCAGGTGTGGAAAGTCCCCAGGCTCCCCAGCAGGCAGA
AGTATGCAAAGCATGCATCTCAATTAGTCAGCAACCATAGTCCCGCCCCTAACTCCGCCCATCCCGCCCC
TAACTCCGCCCAGTTCCGCCCATTCTCCGCCCCATGGCTGACTAATTTTTTTTATTTATGCAGAGGCCGA
GGCCGCCTCGGCCTCTGAGCTATTCCAGAAGTAGTGAGGAGGCTTTTTTGGAGGCCTAGGCTTTTGCAAA
GATCGATCAAGAGACAGGATGAGGATCGTTTCGCATGATTGAACAAGATGGATTGCACGCAGGTTCTCCG
GCCGCTTGGGTGGAGAGGCTATTCGGCTATGACTGGGCACAACAGACAATCGGCTGCTCTGATGCCGCCG
TGTTCCGGCTGTCAGCGCAGGGGCGCCCGGTTCTTTTTGTCAAGACCGACCTGTCCGGTGCCCTGAATGA
ACTGCAAGACGAGGCAGCGCGGCTATCGTGGCTGGCCACGACGGGCGTTCCTTGCGCAGCTGTGCTCGAC
GTTGTCACTGAAGCGGGAAGGGACTGGCTGCTATTGGGCGAAGTGCCGGGGCAGGATCTCCTGTCATCTC
ACCTTGCTCCTGCCGAGAAAGTATCCATCATGGCTGATGCAATGCGGCGGCTGCATACGCTTGATCCGGC
TACCTGCCCATTCGACCACCAAGCGAAACATCGCATCGAGCGAGCACGTACTCGGATGGAAGCCGGTCTT
GTCGATCAGGATGATCTGGACGAAGAGCATCAGGGGCTCGCGCCAGCCGAACTGTTCGCCAGGCTCAAGG
CGAGCATGCCCGACGGCGAGGATCTCGTCGTGACCCATGGCGATGCCTGCTTGCCGAATATCATGGTGGA
AAATGGCCGCTTTTCTGGATTCATCGACTGTGGCCGGCTGGGTGTGGCGGACCGCTATCAGGACATAGCG
TTGGCTACCCGTGATATTGCTGAAGAGCTTGGCGGCGAATGGGCTGACCGCTTCCTCGTGCTTTACGGTA
TCGCCGCTCCCGATTCGCAGCGCATCGCCTTCTATCGCCTTCTTGACGAGTTCTTCTGAGCGGGACTCTG
GGGTTCGAAATGACCGACCAAGCGACGCCCAACCTGCCATCACGAGATTTCGATTCCACCGCCGCCTTCT
ATGAAAGGTTGGGCTTCGGAATCGTTTTCCGGGACGCCGGCTGGATGATCCTCCAGCGCGGGGATCTCAT
GCTGGAGTTCTTCGCCCACCCTAGGGGGAGGCTAACTGAAACACGGAAGGAGACAATACCGGAAGGAACC
CGCGCTATGACGGCAATAAAAAGACAGAATAAAACGCACGGTGTTGGGTCGTTTGTTCATAAACGCGGGG
TTCGGTCCCAGGGCTGGCACTCTGTCGATACCCCACCGAGACCCCATTGGGGCCAATACGCCCGCGTTTC
TTCCTTTTCCCCACCCCACCCCCCAAGTTCGGGTGAAGGCCCAGGGCTCGCAGCCAACGTCGGGGCGGCA
GGCCCTGCCATAGCCTCAGGTTACTCATATATACTTTAGATTGATTTAAAACTTCATTTTTAATTTAAAA
GGATCTAGGTGAAGATCCTTTTTGATAATCTCATGACCAAAATCCCTTAACGTGAGTTTTCGTTCCACTG
AGCGTCAGACCCCGTAGAAAAGATCAAAGGATCTTCTTGAGATCCTTTTTTTCTGCGCGTAATCTGCTGC
TTGCAAACAAAAAAACCACCGCTACCAGCGGTGGTTTGTTTGCCGGATCAAGAGCTACCAACTCTTTTTC
CGAAGGTAACTGGCTTCAGCAGAGCGCAGATACCAAATACTGTCCTTCTAGTGTAGCCGTAGTTAGGCCA
CCACTTCAAGAACTCTGTAGCACCGCCTACATACCTCGCTCTGCTAATCCTGTTACCAGTGGCTGCTGCC
AGTGGCGATAAGTCGTGTCTTACCGGGTTGGACTCAAGACGATAGTTACCGGATAAGGCGCAGCGGTCGG
GCTGAACGGGGGGTTCGTGCACACAGCCCAGCTTGGAGCGAACGACCTACACCGAACTGAGATACCTACA
GCGTGAGCTATGAGAAAGCGCCACGCTTCCCGAAGGGAGAAAGGCGGACAGGTATCCGGTAAGCGGCAGG
GTCGGAACAGGAGAGCGCACGAGGGAGCTTCCAGGGGGAAACGCCTGGTATCTTTATAGTCCTGTCGGGT
TTCGCCACCTCTGACTTGAGCGTCGATTTTTGTGATGCTCGTCAGGGGGGCGGAGCCTATGGAAAAACGC
CAGCAACGCGGCCTTTTTACGGTTCCTGGCCTTTTGCTGGCCTTTTGCTCACATGTTCTTTCCTGCGTTA
TCCCCTGATTCTGTGGATAACCGTATTACCGCCATGCAT
Features (pLannotate 1.2.2; 17 found; start..end, strand, type, name):
     61..364     +  enhancer       CMV enhancer: human cytomegalovirus immediate early enhancer
    365..568     +  promoter       CMV promoter: human cytomegalovirus (CMV) immediate early promoter
    607..1314    +  CDS            PAmCherry1: PAmCherry1 is a photoactivatable red fluorescent protein published in 2009, derived from Discosoma sp.. It is reported to be a rapidly-maturing monomer with high acid sensitivity.
   1315..1350    +  misc_feature   MCS (fragment): multiple cloning site
   1351..1842    +  CDS            PLEKHA1 (fragment): PKHA1_HUMAN - Also known as TAPP1. Experimental evidence at protein level: Swiss-Prot protein existence level 1. Binds specifically to phosphatidylinositol 3,4-diphosphate (PtdIns3,4P2), but not to other phosphoinositides. May recruit other proteins to the plasma membrane. From Homo sapiens (Human).
   1858..2340    +  CDS            PLEKHA1 (fragment): PKHA1_HUMAN - Also known as TAPP1. Experimental evidence at protein level: Swiss-Prot protein existence level 1. Binds specifically to phosphatidylinositol 3,4-diphosphate (PtdIns3,4P2), but not to other phosphoinositides. May recruit other proteins to the plasma membrane. From Homo sapiens (Human).
   2343..2370    +  misc_feature   MCS (fragment): multiple cloning site
   2387..2471    +  CDS            large T antigen (fragment): large T antigen from SV40 (simian virus 40)
   2494..2615    +  polyA_signal   SV40 poly(A) signal: SV40 polyadenylation signal
   2649..3077    -  rep_origin     f1 ori (sequence partly withheld): f1 bacteriophage origin of replication; arrow indicates direction of (+) strand synthesis
   3104..3208    +  promoter       AmpR promoter: bla
   3210..3567    +  promoter       SV40 promoter: SV40 enhancer and early promoter
   3602..4396    +  CDS            NeoR/KanR: aminoglycoside phosphotransferase from Tn5; aph(3')-II (or nptII); confers resistance to neomycin, kanamycin, and G418 (Geneticin®)
   4417..4569    +  CDS            ble (fragment): BLE_KLEPN - Experimental evidence at protein level: Swiss-Prot protein existence level 1. Binding protein with a strong affinity to the bleomycin family of antibiotics. Binds to CL990; an antimitotic-antibiotic compound. From Klebsiella pneumoniae.
   4628..4675    +  polyA_signal   HSV TK poly(A) signal: herpes simplex virus thymidine kinase polyadenylation signal (Cole and Stacy, 1985)
   4766..4782    -  polyA_signal   bGH poly(A) signal (fragment): bovine growth hormone polyadenylation signal
   5004..5592    +  rep_origin     ori: high-copy-number ColE1/pMB1/pBR322/pUC origin of replication
