>Addgene plasmid #116860 | NES-PAmCherry-cPHx2 | addgene full sequence | sequence record 224780 | Addgene NGS Result
TAGTTATTAATAGTAATCAATTACGGGGTCATTAGTTCATAGCCCATATATGGAGTTCCGCGTTACATAA
CTTACGGTAAATGGCCCGCCTGGCTGACCGCCCAACGACCCCCGCCCATTGACGTCAATAATGACGTATG
TTCCCATAGTAACGCCAATAGGGACTTTCCATTGACGTCAATGGGTGGAGTATTTACGGTAAACTGCCCA
CTTGGCAGTACATCAAGTGTATCATATGCCAAGTACGCCCCCTATTGACGTCAATGACGGTAAATGGCCC
GCCTGGCATTATGCCCAGTACATGACCTTATGGGACTTTCCTACTTGGCAGTACATCTACGTATTAGTCA
TCGCTATTACCATGGTGATGCGGTTTTGGCAGTACATCAATGGGCGTGGATAGCGGTTTGACTCACGGGG
ATTTCCAAGTCTCCACCCCATTGACGTCAATGGGAGTTTGTTTTGGCACCAAAATCAACGGGACTTTCCA
AAATGTCGTAACAACTCCGCCCCATTGACGCAAATGGGCGGTAGGCGTGTACGGTGGGAGGTCTATATAA
GCAGAGCTGGTTTAGTGAACCGTCAGATCCGCTAGCGGTCGCCACCATGGTGAGCAAGGGCGAGGAGGAT
AACATGGCCATCATTAAGGAGTTCATGCGCTTCAAGGTGCACATGGAGGGGTCCGTGAACGGCCACGTGT
TCGAGATCGAGGGCGAGGGCGAGGGCCGCCCCTACGAGGGCACCCAGACCGCCAAGCTGAAGGTGACCAA
GGGCGGCCCCCTGCCCTTCACCTGGGACATCCTGAGCCCTCAGTTCATGTACGGCTCCAATGCCTACGTG
AAGCACCCCGCCGACATCCCCGACTACTTTAAGCTGTCCTTCCCCGAGGGCTTCAAGTGGGAGCGCGTGA
TGAAATTCGAGGACGGCGGCGTGGTGACCGTGACCCAGGACTCCTCCCTGCAGGACGGCGAGTTCATCTA
CAAGGTGAAGCTGCGCGGCACCAACTTCCCCTCCGACGGCCCCGTGATGCAGAAGAAGACCATGGGCTGG
GAGGCCCTCTCCGAGCGGATGTACCCCGAGGACGGCGCCCTGAAGGGCGAGGTCAAGCCCAGAGTGAAGC
TGAAGGACGGCGGCCACTACGACGCTGAGGTCAAGACCACCTACAAGGCCAAGAAGCCCGTGCAGCTGCC
CGGCGCCTACAACGTCAACCGCAAGCTGGACATCACCAGCCACAACGAGGACTACACCATCGTGGAGCAG
TACGAGAGAGCCGAGGGCCGCCACTCCACCGGCGGCATGGACGAGCTGTACAAGTCCGGACTCAGATCTC
GAGCTCAAGCTTCGAATTCTAGAAATAATCTGAAACGGTCACAAAGCCATCTTCCTTACTTTACTCCTAA
ACCACCTCAAGATAGTGCGGTTATCAAAGCTGGATATTGTGTAAAACAAGGAGCAGTGATGAAAAACTGG
AAGAGAAGATATTTTCAATTGGATGAAAACACAATAGGCTACTTCAAATCTGAACTGGAAAAGGAACCTC
TTCGTGTAATACCACTTAAAGAGGTTCATAAAGTCCAGGAATGTAAGCAAAGCGACATAATGATGAGGGA
CAACCTCTTTGAAATTGTAACAACGTCTCGAACTTTCTATGTGCAGGCTGATAGCCCTGAAGAGATGCAC
AGTTGGATTAAAGCAGTCTCTGGCGCCATTGTAGCACAGCGGGGTCCCGGCAGATCTGCGTCTTCTGAGC
ATCCCCCCGGTCCTTCAGAATCCAAACACGCTTTCCGTCCTACCAACGCAGCCACCGCCACCTCACATTC
CACAGCCTCTCGCGGAGGCTCAGGGGGTTCCGGCGGAAGAAATAATCTGAAACGGTCACAAAGCCATCTT
CCTTACTTTACTCCTAAACCACCTCAAGATAGTGCGGTTATCAAAGCTGGATATTGTGTAAAACAAGGAG
CAGTGATGAAAAACTGGAAGAGAAGATATTTTCAATTGGATGAAAACACAATAGGCTACTTCAAATCTGA
ACTGGAAAAGGAACCTCTTCGTGTAATACCACTTAAAGAGGTTCATAAAGTCCAGGAATGTAAGCAAAGC
GACATAATGATGAGGGACAACCTCTTTGAAATTGTAACAACGTCTCGAACTTTCTATGTGCAGGCTGATA
GCCCTGAAGAGATGCACAGTTGGATTAAAGCAGTCTCTGGCGCCATTGTAGCACAGCGGGGTCCCGGCAG
ATCTGCGTCTTCTGAGCATCCCCCCGGTCCTTCAGAATCCAAACACGCTTTCCGTCCTACCAACGCAGCC
ACCGCCACCTCACATTCCACAGCCTCTCGCTGAGTCGACGGTACCGCGGGCCCGGGATCCACCGGATCTA
GATAACTGATCATAATCAGCCATACCACATTTGTAGAGGTTTTACTTGCTTTAAAAAACCTCCCACACCT
CCCCCTGAACCTGAAACATAAAATGAATGCAATTGTTGTTGTTAACTTGTTTATTGCAGCTTATAATGGT
TACAAATAAAGCAATAGCATCACAAATTTCACAAATAAAGCATTTTTTTCACTGCATTCTAGTTGTGGTT
TGTCCAAACTCATCAATGTATCTTAACGCGTAAATTGTAAGCGTTAATATTTTGTTAAAATTCGCGTTAA
ATTTTTGTTAAATCAGCTCATTTTTTAACCAATAGGCCGAAATCGGCAAAATCCCTTATAAATCAAAAGA
ATAGACCGAGATAGGGT
[37 nt withheld, positions 2748-2784]
AAAGAACGTGGACTCCAACGTCAAAGG
[49 nt withheld, positions 2812-2860]
T
[91 nt withheld, positions 2862-2952]
G
[124 nt withheld, positions 2954-3077]
CAGGTGGCACTTTTCGGGGAAATGTGCGCGGAACCCCTATTTGTTTATTTTTCTAAATACATTCAAATAT
GTATCCGCTCATGAGACAATAACCCTGATAAATGCTTCAATAATATTGAAAAAGGAAGAGTCCTGAGGCG
GAAAGAACCAGCTGTGGAATGTGTGTCAGTTAGGGTGTGGAAAGTCCCCAGGCTCCCCAGCAGGCAGAAG
TATGCAAAGCATGCATCTCAATTAGTCAGCAACCAGGTGTGGAAAGTCCCCAGGCTCCCCAGCAGGCAGA
AGTATGCAAAGCATGCATCTCAATTAGTCAGCAACCATAGTCCCGCCCCTAACTCCGCCCATCCCGCCCC
TAACTCCGCCCAGTTCCGCCCATTCTCCGCCCCATGGCTGACTAATTTTTTTTATTTATGCAGAGGCCGA
GGCCGCCTCGGCCTCTGAGCTATTCCAGAAGTAGTGAGGAGGCTTTTTTGGAGGCCTAGGCTTTTGCAAA
GATCGATCAAGAGACAGGATGAGGATCGTTTCGCATGATTGAACAAGATGGATTGCACGCAGGTTCTCCG
GCCGCTTGGGTGGAGAGGCTATTCGGCTATGACTGGGCACAACAGACAATCGGCTGCTCTGATGCCGCCG
TGTTCCGGCTGTCAGCGCAGGGGCGCCCGGTTCTTTTTGTCAAGACCGACCTGTCCGGTGCCCTGAATGA
ACTGCAAGACGAGGCAGCGCGGCTATCGTGGCTGGCCACGACGGGCGTTCCTTGCGCAGCTGTGCTCGAC
GTTGTCACTGAAGCGGGAAGGGACTGGCTGCTATTGGGCGAAGTGCCGGGGCAGGATCTCCTGTCATCTC
ACCTTGCTCCTGCCGAGAAAGTATCCATCATGGCTGATGCAATGCGGCGGCTGCATACGCTTGATCCGGC
TACCTGCCCATTCGACCACCAAGCGAAACATCGCATCGAGCGAGCACGTACTCGGATGGAAGCCGGTCTT
GTCGATCAGGATGATCTGGACGAAGAGCATCAGGGGCTCGCGCCAGCCGAACTGTTCGCCAGGCTCAAGG
CGAGCATGCCCGACGGCGAGGATCTCGTCGTGACCCATGGCGATGCCTGCTTGCCGAATATCATGGTGGA
AAATGGCCGCTTTTCTGGATTCATCGACTGTGGCCGGCTGGGTGTGGCGGACCGCTATCAGGACATAGCG
TTGGCTACCCGTGATATTGCTGAAGAGCTTGGCGGCGAATGGGCTGACCGCTTCCTCGTGCTTTACGGTA
TCGCCGCTCCCGATTCGCAGCGCATCGCCTTCTATCGCCTTCTTGACGAGTTCTTCTGAGCGGGACTCTG
GGGTTCGAAATGACCGACCAAGCGACGCCCAACCTGCCATCACGAGATTTCGATTCCACCGCCGCCTTCT
ATGAAAGGTTGGGCTTCGGAATCGTTTTCCGGGACGCCGGCTGGATGATCCTCCAGCGCGGGGATCTCAT
GCTGGAGTTCTTCGCCCACCCTAGGGGGAGGCTAACTGAAACACGGAAGGAGACAATACCGGAAGGAACC
CGCGCTATGACGGCAATAAAAAGACAGAATAAAACGCACGGTGTTGGGTCGTTTGTTCATAAACGCGGGG
TTCGGTCCCAGGGCTGGCACTCTGTCGATACCCCACCGAGACCCCATTGGGGCCAATACGCCCGCGTTTC
TTCCTTTTCCCCACCCCACCCCCCAAGTTCGGGTGAAGGCCCAGGGCTCGCAGCCAACGTCGGGGCGGCA
GGCCCTGCCATAGCCTCAGGTTACTCATATATACTTTAGATTGATTTAAAACTTCATTTTTAATTTAAAA
GGATCTAGGTGAAGATCCTTTTTGATAATCTCATGACCAAAATCCCTTAACGTGAGTTTTCGTTCCACTG
AGCGTCAGACCCCGTAGAAAAGATCAAAGGATCTTCTTGAGATCCTTTTTTTCTGCGCGTAATCTGCTGC
TTGCAAACAAAAAAACCACCGCTACCAGCGGTGGTTTGTTTGCCGGATCAAGAGCTACCAACTCTTTTTC
CGAAGGTAACTGGCTTCAGCAGAGCGCAGATACCAAATACTGTTCTTCTAGTGTAGCCGTAGTTAGGCCA
CCACTTCAAGAACTCTGTAGCACCGCCTACATACCTCGCTCTGCTAATCCTGTTACCAGTGGCTGCTGCC
AGTGGCGATAAGTCGTGTCTTACCGGGTTGGACTCAAGACGATAGTTACCGGATAAGGCGCAGCGGTCGG
GCTGAACGGGGGGTTCGTGCACACAGCCCAGCTTGGAGCGAACGACCTACACCGAACTGAGATACCTACA
GCGTGAGCTATGAGAAAGCGCCACGCTTCCCGAAGGGAGAAAGGCGGACAGGTATCCGGTAAGCGGCAGG
GTCGGAACAGGAGAGCGCACGAGGGAGCTTCCAGGGGGAAACGCCTGGTATCTTTATAGTCCTGTCGGGT
TTCGCCACCTCTGACTTGAGCGTCGATTTTTGTGATGCTCGTCAGGGGGGCGGAGCCTATGGAAAAACGC
CAGCAACGCGGCCTTTTTACGGTTCCTGGCCTTTTGCTGGCCTTTTGCTCACATGTTCTTTCCTGCGTTA
TCCCCTGATTCTGTGGATAACCGTATTACCGCCATGCAT
Features (pLannotate 1.2.2; 17 found; start..end, strand, type, name):
     61..364     +  enhancer       CMV enhancer: human cytomegalovirus immediate early enhancer
    365..568     +  promoter       CMV promoter: human cytomegalovirus (CMV) immediate early promoter
    607..1314    +  CDS            PAmCherry1: PAmCherry1 is a photoactivatable red fluorescent protein published in 2009, derived from Discosoma sp.. It is reported to be a rapidly-maturing monomer with high acid sensitivity.
   1315..1350    +  misc_feature   MCS (fragment): multiple cloning site
   1351..1842    +  CDS            PLEKHA1 (fragment): PKHA1_HUMAN - Also known as TAPP1. Experimental evidence at protein level: Swiss-Prot protein existence level 1. Binds specifically to phosphatidylinositol 3,4-diphosphate (PtdIns3,4P2), but not to other phosphoinositides. May recruit other proteins to the plasma membrane. From Homo sapiens (Human).
   1858..2340    +  CDS            PLEKHA1 (fragment): PKHA1_HUMAN - Also known as TAPP1. Experimental evidence at protein level: Swiss-Prot protein existence level 1. Binds specifically to phosphatidylinositol 3,4-diphosphate (PtdIns3,4P2), but not to other phosphoinositides. May recruit other proteins to the plasma membrane. From Homo sapiens (Human).
   2343..2370    +  misc_feature   MCS (fragment): multiple cloning site
   2387..2471    +  CDS            large T antigen (fragment): large T antigen from SV40 (simian virus 40)
   2494..2615    +  polyA_signal   SV40 poly(A) signal: SV40 polyadenylation signal
   2649..3077    -  rep_origin     f1 ori (sequence partly withheld): f1 bacteriophage origin of replication; arrow indicates direction of (+) strand synthesis
   3104..3208    +  promoter       AmpR promoter: bla
   3210..3567    +  promoter       SV40 promoter: SV40 enhancer and early promoter
   3602..4396    +  CDS            NeoR/KanR: aminoglycoside phosphotransferase from Tn5; aph(3')-II (or nptII); confers resistance to neomycin, kanamycin, and G418 (Geneticin®)
   4417..4569    +  CDS            ble (fragment): BLE_KLEPN - Experimental evidence at protein level: Swiss-Prot protein existence level 1. Binding protein with a strong affinity to the bleomycin family of antibiotics. Binds to CL990; an antimitotic-antibiotic compound. From Klebsiella pneumoniae.
   4628..4675    +  polyA_signal   HSV TK poly(A) signal: herpes simplex virus thymidine kinase polyadenylation signal (Cole and Stacy, 1985)
   4766..4782    -  polyA_signal   bGH poly(A) signal (fragment): bovine growth hormone polyadenylation signal
   5004..5592    +  rep_origin     ori: high-copy-number ColE1/pMB1/pBR322/pUC origin of replication
