[The description below was written by a language model from this plasmid's Addgene catalogue record and pLannotate feature annotations shown in this document.]
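Description:
NES-PAmCherry-cPHx2 is a mammalian expression plasmid of about 5.7 kb, built on the pPAmCherry-C1 backbone, that encodes a genetically encoded biosensor for the phosphoinositide PI(3,4)P2. It replicates in E. coli at high copy from a ColE1/pUC-type origin and also carries an f1 phage origin. A single NeoR/KanR (Tn5 aminoglycoside phosphotransferase) cassette serves two hosts. A bacterial bla-type promoter drives it for kanamycin selection, and the SV40 enhancer/early promoter, paired with an HSV TK polyadenylation signal, drives it for G418 selection of transfected mammalian cells. The short ble, SV40 large T antigen and bGH poly(A) fragments in the annotation appear to be backbone remnants rather than functional parts.

The expression unit uses the human CMV immediate-early enhancer and promoter and ends at an SV40 poly(A) signal. It encodes PAmCherry1, a monomeric photoactivatable red fluorescent protein, fused at the N terminus of two tandem copies of a human PLEKHA1 (TAPP1) fragment covering amino acids 169–329. The "cPH" in the name suggests this is the C-terminal PH domain region. The feature table shows the two copies as adjacent in-frame segments separated by a short linker. TAPP1 binds PI(3,4)P2 specifically among phosphoinositides, and duplicating the binding module is intended to raise avidity for the lipid. The name also indicates a nuclear export sequence, which would keep unbound probe in the cytoplasm, but this element is not annotated separately in the feature table.

In use, the probe moves to membranes where PI(3,4)P2 accumulates, such as the plasma membrane during PI3K signalling. The photoactivatable tag makes it suitable for photoactivation-based imaging, including single-molecule localisation or tracking.
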