Addgene plasmid #116860: NES-PAmCherry-cPHx2
Purpose: PI(3,4)P2 biosensor
Depositing lab: Gerry Hammond. Depositing organization: University of Pittsburgh (University, School of Medicine, and Cancer Institute). Publication: A high-avidity biosensor reveals plasma membrane PI(3,4)P2 is predominantly a class I PI3K signaling product. Goulden BD, Pacheco J, Dull A, Zewe JP, Deiters A, Hammond GRV. J Cell Biol. 2019 Mar 4;218(3):1066-1079. doi: 10.1083/jcb.201809026. Epub 2018 Dec 27. PubMed 30591513.
Backbone
  Vector backbone: pPAmCherry-C1
  Total vector size (bp): 5706
  Vector type: Mammalian Expression
  Selectable markers: Neomycin (select with G418)
Growth in bacteria
  Bacterial resistance: Kanamycin, 50 μg/mL
  Growth temperature: 37°C
  Growth strain: DH5alpha
  Copy number: High Copy
Gene/Insert
  Gene/Insert name: PLEKHA1
  Species: H. sapiens (human)
  Insert size (bp): 483
  Mutation: amino acids 169-329 (tandem dimer)
  Entrez Gene: PLEKHA1 (a.k.a. TAPP1)
  Tag / fusion protein: PAmCherry (N terminal on insert)
  Cloning method: Restriction Enzyme; 5′ cloning site NheI (not destroyed); 3′ cloning site HindIII (not destroyed)
  Sequencing primers: 5′ CMV-For; 3′ SV40-pArev
Terms and licenses: Academic/Nonprofit Terms; Industry Terms: Not Available to Industry
Depositor comments: Please visit https://www.biorxiv.org/content/early/2018/09/06/410811 for bioRxiv preprint.
How to cite: NES-PAmCherry-cPHx2 was a gift from Gerry Hammond (Addgene plasmid # 116860 ; http://n2t.net/addgene:116860 ; RRID:Addgene_116860)
